Addgene plasmid #119178: pJKW1574
Purpose: E.coli expression plasmid for Pm4CL1 and PmSPS1
Depositing lab: Jing-Ke Weng. Depositing organization: Whitehead Institute for Biomedical Research. Publication: The biosynthetic origin of psychoactive kavalactones in kava. Pluskal T, Torrens-Spence MP, Fallon TR, De Abreu A, Shi CH, Weng JK. Nat Plants. 2019 Jul 22. pii: 10.1038/s41477-019-0474-0. doi: 10.1038/s41477-019-0474-0. PubMed 31332312.
Backbone
  Vector backbone: pJKW1565
  Backbone size w/o insert (bp): 3233
  Vector type: Bacterial Expression
Growth in bacteria
  Bacterial resistance: Ampicillin, 100 μg/mL
  Growth temperature: 37°C
  Growth strain: DH5alpha
  Copy number: High Copy
Gene/Insert 1
  Gene/Insert name: Pm4CL1
  Species: Piper methysticum
  Insert size (bp): 1638
  GenBank ID: MK058492
  Promoter: pGAP
  Cloning method: Gibson Cloning
  Sequencing primers: 5′ CCGCTTGACGCTGCGTAAG
Gene/Insert 2
  Gene/Insert name: PmSPS1
  Species: Piper methysticum
  Insert size (bp): 1194
  GenBank ID: MK058493
  Promoter: pGAP
  Cloning method: Gibson Cloning
  Sequencing primers: 5′ TTTTGAGGAAGGATTTGAG
Terms and licenses: Academic/Nonprofit Terms; Industry Terms: Not Available to Industry
How to cite: pJKW1574 was a gift from Jing-Ke Weng (Addgene plasmid # 119178 ; http://n2t.net/addgene:119178 ; RRID:Addgene_119178)
