[The description below was written by a language model from this plasmid's Addgene catalogue record and pLannotate feature annotations shown in this document.]
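Description:
pJKW1574 is a high-copy bacterial expression plasmid built on the pJKW1565 backbone for co-expressing two enzymes from kava (Piper methysticum) in E. coli. It replicates from a ColE1/pUC-type origin and is selected with ampicillin through a β-lactamase gene driven by its own bla promoter. The sequenced record is 6,057 nt, consistent with a roughly 3.2 kb backbone carrying the two inserts. Remnants of a pUC-like cloning vector remain, including fragments of lacZα, lacI, rop and the pBR322 bom region, along with the CAP binding site, lac promoter and lac operator.

The payload consists of Pm4CL1 (about 1.6 kb) and PmSPS1 (about 1.2 kb), both introduced by Gibson assembly. The automated annotation labels these two reading frames by their closest Swiss-Prot homologues, tobacco 4CL2 (a 4-coumarate-CoA ligase) and soybean chalcone synthase CHS1. These labels reflect sequence similarity rather than the actual source, indicating that Pm4CL1 is a CoA ligase and PmSPS1 a chalcone synthase-like type III polyketide synthase. The two genes lie in the same orientation, Pm4CL1 first and PmSPS1 downstream, and each is preceded by a copy of the efficient phage T7 gene 10 ribosome binding site. A third copy of this RBS follows PmSPS1 with no annotated coding sequence after it. The catalogue lists pGAP as the promoter for both inserts; it is not picked up in the feature table, although an unannotated gap lies between the lac promoter region and the first RBS, where it may sit. The plasmid was made for work on kavalactone biosynthesis, and pairing a CoA ligase with a polyketide synthase in one host would let the first enzyme supply acyl-CoA starter substrates to the second.
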