Features (pLannotate 1.2.2; 16 found; start..end, strand, type, name):
    137..236     +  misc_feature   bom (fragment): basis of mobility region from pBR322
    242..396     -  CDS            lacZα (fragment): LacZα fragment of β-galactosidase; lacZ fragment
    543..565     -  RBS            RBS: efficient ribosome binding site from bacteriophage T7 gene 10 (Olins and Rangwala, 1989)
    630..1781    -  CDS            CHS1: CHS1_SOYBN - Experimental evidence at protein level: Swiss-Prot protein existence level 1. The primary product of this enzyme is 4,2',4',6'- tetrahydroxychalcone (also termed naringenin-chalcone or chalcone) which can under specific conditions spontaneously isomerize into naringenin. From Glycine max (Soybean) (Glycine hispida).
   1799..1821    -  RBS            RBS: efficient ribosome binding site from bacteriophage T7 gene 10 (Olins and Rangwala, 1989)
   1853..3478    -  CDS            4CL2: 4CL2_TOBAC - Experimental evidence at protein level: Swiss-Prot protein existence level 1. From Nicotiana tabacum (Common tobacco).
   3499..3521    -  RBS            RBS: efficient ribosome binding site from bacteriophage T7 gene 10 (Olins and Rangwala, 1989)
   3821..3840    -  CDS            lacZα (fragment): LacZα fragment of β-galactosidase; lacZ fragment
   3860..3876    -  protein_bind   lac operator: The lac repressor binds to the lac operator to inhibit transcription in E. coli. This inhibition can be relieved by adding lactose or isopropyl-β-D-thiogalactopyranoside (IPTG). lac repressor encoded by lacI
   3884..3914    -  promoter       lac promoter: promoter for the E. coli lac operon
   3929..3950    -  protein_bind   CAP binding site: CAP binding activates transcription in the presence of cAMP. E. coli catabolite activator protein
   3963..4055    -  CDS            lacI (fragment): lac repressor; lacI; The lac repressor binds to the lac operator to inhibit transcription in E. coli. This inhibition can be relieved by adding lactose or isopropyl-β-D-thiogalactopyranoside (IPTG).
   4238..4826    -  rep_origin     ori: high-copy-number ColE1/pMB1/pBR322/pUC origin of replication
   4997..5857    -  CDS            AmpR: β-lactamase; bla; confers resistance to ampicillin, carbenicillin, and related antibiotics
   5858..5962    -  promoter       AmpR promoter: bla
   6057..35      +  CDS            rop (fragment) (across the origin): Rop protein, which maintains plasmids at low copy number; rop
>Addgene plasmid #119178 | pJKW1574 | depositor full sequence | sequence record 225394 | pJKW1574 sequence 6057 bps
TCGCGCGTTTCGGTGATGACGGTGAAAACCTCTGACACATGCAGCTCCCGGAGACGGTCACAGCTTGTCT
GTAAGCGGATGCCGGGAGCAGACAAGCCCGTCAGGGCGCGTCAGCGGGTGTTGGCGGGTGTCGGGGCTGG
CTTAACTATGCGGCATCAGAGCAGATTGTACTGAGAGTGCACCATATGCGGTGTGAAATACCGCACAGAT
GCGTAAGGAGAAAATACCGCATCAGGCGCCATTCGCCATTCAGGCTGCGCAACTGTTGGGAAGGGCGATC
GGTGCGGGCCTCTTCGCTATTACGCCAGCTGGCGAAAGGGGGATGTGCTGCAAGGCGATTAAGTTGGGTA
ACGCCAGGGTTTTCCCAGTCACGACGTTGTAAAACGACGGCCAGTGCCAAGCTATGAGAAGAGAAAAGAA
AACCGCCGATCCTGTCCACCGCATTACTGCAAGGTAGTGGACAAGACCGGCGGTCTTAAGTTTTTTGGCT
GAATGATTCGAGTGGATCCAAGCTTGCGGCCGCGTCGACACCGGTATGTAGGTCTCCTTCTTAAAGTTAA
ACAAATCAGGCGATCAAGCTTTTAATTAAGAGCTCATTATCTGCCTTCATCGGCTTTGGGGATGGGCATG
CTGTGCAAGACGACGGTCTCCACTGTGAAGCCAGGCCCAAAGCCGAATAGAACTCCCCAATCGAACCCCT
CACCGGTTGTCGTCTTCCCCTCCTCCATGCTCCTCTTCCTTACCTCGTCCAGTATGAACAAGACACAGGC
GCTAGACATGTTGCCATACTCCCTCAGAACAGCCCTCGTCGACTTGAGCTTCTCCTCCTTTAGACCCAGC
TTGGCCTCCACTTGGTCTAGTATGGTGGGCCCCCCGGGATGGGCTATCCAAAAGATGGAGTTCCAGTCGT
GGATGCCCATCGGTGCAAACGCCTCCATGAGGCACTTCTCAATGTTCATCGACACAAGCCCAGGTACGTC
CTTGAGTAGGCGGATGGTTAGCCCCACCTCCCGGAGATGGCCGTTGATGGCCCCCTCCGAGTCCGGTAGA
ATCGTCTGTGCTCCAGATACGATTTGAAAGAGCGGCCGCTCGAGGGTAGGATCTGGATCCGCACCGACTA
TGACCGCGGCCGCACCGTCGCCGAACAGGGCTAAGCCGACCAATAAGTCGAGGTGGGTGTCGGAAGGCCC
TCGGAAGTTGACGGCAGTGGTGATCTCGGAGCAGACGACGAGGACGCGGGCACCAGCGTTGTTCTCGGCG
AGGTCCTTGGCGAGGCGGAGAACGGTGCCTCCGCCAAAGCATCCCTGCTGATAGAGCATGGTGCGACGGA
CGGAGGAGCGGAGACCGAGGAGCTTGGTGAGCTGGTAGTCGGCGCCGGGCATGTCGACGCCGCAGGTAGT
GCAAAAGATGAGGTGGGTGATTTCCGACTTGGGGCGTCCCCATTCGGCGATGGCCTCGTCGGCGGCCTCC
TTGCCGAGCTTGGGGACCTCCGGCACGAGAATGTCTTGGCGGGCGTCGAGGGAGGGTTCCATGTAGGTGC
ACAAACTCAGATTCTTCTCTAGCAGCTCCTCTGTCAAAACCATGTACCTCTTCTTTATCGTCGACCTGTC
GCACATGCGTTGAAACTTGTTCTTGAGTTTGGTCATATGCTCGCTCTTGGTGACCCTGAAGTAGTAGTCC
GGATAATCGGTCTGGTACACCACATTGGCCGGCGTAGCCGTGCCGATGGCCAGCACTGTTGCCGGCCCCT
TTGCCCGCTGCGCTGCCCGATCCTCCACCGTCTTCGACATTATGGCAGTCTCCTTCTTAAAGTTAAACAA
ACAACCGTACCGGATCCCCTGCAGGGCTACTTGGGTATACCAGCTGCCAATCTTCCCCTCAAATCCTTCC
TCAAAATCTTCCCAGAGGGTGCTTTAGGAATTGAATCAACGAAAAAGACTCGATTGATTCGCTTGTAGAA
CACCACCTGCTTGCTAATGAACTGCTTGATCTCATCCTCACTGATGACTGATCCATTGGAGGTCACCACA
AATGCCACTGGCACTTCCCCTGCTGCCTCATCTTTCATCGGGACAACAGCGGCATCAGCAATGTTAGGGT
GAGTAATGAGAATGGCTTCGAGCTCGGCAGGGGCGACTTGGAAGCCCTTGTACTTAATGATCTCCTTCAA
CCTATCGACAATGAAGAGCTCCTCGTCGTCGTCGACATAGCCAATGTCGCCGGTGTGCAGCCACCCTTCC
TTGTCGATCGTCCTCTGCGTAGCCGCCGCGTCATTAAGATACCCTTTCATGATTTGGGAGCCTCGGATGC
AAATTTCGCCGGGTTGGTTTCTGGGCAGGTAGGCACCGGTTTCTGGGTCGACGATCTTGAGCTGGGCGTT
CCTGACCACGGTGCCGCAAGAACCAGACTTGATCTCGAAGGGCTCCTTGGCGAAGGCCAAACACATGGAC
AGCACTGGCCCTGCCTCCGTCATCCCATAGCCCTGGCCGAGCTTGGCGTTGGGAAGCTTGGCCCGGACGG
CGTCTTCGAGCTCCTTCCCCATCGGGGCGGCGCCGGACATCACCGTCCGAATGGACGACAAGTCGTACTT
GTCGACGAGCGGGCTCTTGGCGATGGCAAGAACGATGGGCGGAACGATGGGCGCAATGGTCACCTTGTAC
TTCTGCACCAGCTCCATCAGCGCCGTGATCTCGAACTTCTGCATGATGAGGATCGCCGCCCCGACGCGCA
GGCCGCAGAAGAGCACCGAGTTGAGGGAGTAGATGTGGAAGAGGGGAAGAACGCAGAGCAGGACGTCGTC
TGGCCGGAAGTATAGATTCGGGTTCTCGCCGTCGACTTGCTGGGCAACGCTCGTCACCTGGCTGCGGTGT
GTGAGCATCACTCCTTTAGGGAGGCCGGTGGTGCCGGAGGAGTATGGCAGCGCCACCACGTCGTCGGGGT
CAATATCCACCTCGGGCAGCTCCGACTCGTCGGCGCCGGACAGCTCGGAGAAGTGGGAGCACCCCGGGGG
CGGCGCGTCGACGCACACCACTTTGACGCCGCGCTCCTCGGCCAGGTCCCTGACCTTGTCGACGTAGGCG
GACATGGTGACGATGAGCTTCGCGCCGGAGGCCTTGACCTGCTTGGCGATCTCCTGCGGCGTGTAGAAGG
GGTTGGCGGTGGTGGACATGGCCCCGCGGAAGGAGGCGCCGAGGAAGGCGAAGACGAACTCCGGCGAGTT
GGGGAGGAGGATCATGATCACCTCCCGCTGCTGCACCCCCATCCGGTGCAGCCCGGCGGCCACCCTCCTC
GCCGTCGTCTCCACCTCGCCGTACGTGTACACCTCGCCGGTGCTGCCATTGATGAGACAAGGATTGTCCC
GGTAAGCACCAATGTTCTGGAAACAATAATTGTGCAACGACATGTCGTTCTTGATCTCAATGTCCGGCAG
CTTAGACCGGTATACACATCGATCAGTAGCAATAGTGTCTACTACCATCTTCATCCTCGAGATGCAGTTC
TCCTTCTTAAAGTTAAACAAACGGCATATTCCACCAGCTATTTGTTAGTGAATAAAAGGTTGCCTGTAAA
ATTACAAAAACCTTACGCAGCGTCAAGCGGAATCGTGTCAATCATTGCGACAAATCAATCCTGTGCCTAA
GCATTACGCGACTGACTCGCCTCACTCTTCCTTTGGGCTTGAGACCACATGGGGTCGGCGCCCCGAATTT
TAAAGGGCAATTACGATAAAAATGTGATTTTCATCACGATTTAGGTGCAGCCATTTCGTCGAGATCAAGT
TTAGGACAAAATTTTGCCAGTTGGTGTTAATGTTTTGTTAGAATCCGTAATCATGGTCATAGCTGTTTCC
TGTGTGAAATTGTTATCCGCTCACAATTCCACACAACATACGAGCCGGAAGCATAAAGTGTAAAGCCTGG
GGTGCCTAATGAGTGAGCTAACTCACATTAATTGCGTTGCGCTCACTGCCCGCTTTCCAGTCGGGAAACC
TGTCGTGCCAGCTGCATTAATGAATCGGCCAACGCGCGGGGAGAGGCGGTTTGCGTATTGGGCGCTCTTC
CGCTTCCTCGCTCACTGACTCGCTGCGCTCGGTCGTTCGGCTGCGGCGAGCGGTATCAGCTCACTCAAAG
GCGGTAATACGGTTATCCACAGAATCAGGGGATAACGCAGGAAAGAACATGTGAGCAAAAGGCCAGCAAA
AGGCCAGGAACCGTAAAAAGGCCGCGTTGCTGGCGTTTTTCCATAGGCTCCGCCCCCCTGACGAGCATCA
CAAAAATCGACGCTCAAGTCAGAGGTGGCGAAACCCGACAGGACTATAAAGATACCAGGCGTTTCCCCCT
GGAAGCTCCCTCGTGCGCTCTCCTGTTCCGACCCTGCCGCTTACCGGATACCTGTCCGCCTTTCTCCCTT
CGGGAAGCGTGGCGCTTTCTCAAAGCTCACGCTGTAGGTATCTCAGTTCGGTGTAGGTCGTTCGCTCCAA
GCTGGGCTGTGTGCACGAACCCCCCGTTCAGCCCGACCGCTGCGCCTTATCCGGTAACTATCGTCTTGAG
TCCAACCCGGTAAGACACGACTTATCGCCACTGGCAGCAGCCACTGGTAACAGGATTAGCAGAGCGAGGT
ATGTAGGCGGTGCTACAGAGTTCTTGAAGTGGTGGCCTAACTACGGCTACACTAGAAGAACAGTATTTGG
TATCTGCGCTCTGCTGAAGCCAGTTACCTTCGGAAAAAGAGTTGGTAGCTCTTGATCCGGCAAACAAACC
ACCGCTGGTAGCGGTGGTTTTTTTGTTTGCAAGCAGCAGATTACGCGCAGAAAAAAAGGATCTCAAGAAG
ATCCTTTGATCTTTTCTACGGGGTCTGACGCTCAGTGGAACGAAAACTCACGTTAAGGGATTTTGGTCAT
GAGATTATCAAAAAGGATCTTCACCTAGATCCTTTTAAATTAAAAATGAAGTTTTAAATCAATCTAAAGT
ATATATGAGTAAACTTGGTCTGACAGTTACCAATGCTTAATCAGTGAGGCACCTATCTCAGCGATCTGTC
TATTTCGTTCATCCATAGTTGCCTGACTCCCCGTCGTGTAGATAACTACGATACGGGAGGGCTTACCATC
TGGCCCCAGTGCTGCAATGATACCGCGAGACCCACGCTCACCGGCTCCAGATTTATCAGCAATAAACCAG
CCAGCCGGAAGGGCCGAGCGCAGAAGTGGTCCTGCAACTTTATCCGCCTCCATCCAGTCTATTAATTGTT
GCCGGGAAGCTAGAGTAAGTAGTTCGCCAGTTAATAGTTTGCGCAACGTTGTTGCCATTGCTACAGGCAT
CGTGGTGTCACGCTCGTCGTTTGGTATGGCTTCATTCAGCTCCGGTTCCCAACGATCAAGGCGAGTTACA
TGATCCCCCATGTTGTGCAAAAAAGCGGTTAGCTCCTTCGGTCCTCCGATCGTTGTCAGAAGTAAGTTGG
CCGCAGTGTTATCACTCATGGTTATGGCAGCACTGCATAATTCTCTTACTGTCATGCCATCCGTAAGATG
CTTTTCTGTGACTGGTGAGTACTCAACCAAGTCATTCTGAGAATAGTGTATGCGGCGACCGAGTTGCTCT
TGCCCGGCGTCAATACGGGATAATACCGCGCCACATAGCAGAACTTTAAAAGTGCTCATCATTGGAAAAC
GTTCTTCGGGGCGAAAACTCTCAAGGATCTTACCGCTGTTGAGATCCAGTTCGATGTAACCCACTCGTGC
ACCCAACTGATCTTCAGCATCTTTTACTTTCACCAGCGTTTCTGGGTGAGCAAAAACAGGAAGGCAAAAT
GCCGCAAAAAAGGGAATAAGGGCGACACGGAAATGTTGAATACTCATACTCTTCCTTTTTCAATATTATT
GAAGCATTTATCAGGGTTATTGTCTCATGAGCGGATACATATTTGAATGTATTTAGAAAAATAAACAAAT
AGGGGTTCCGCGCACATTTCCCCGAAAAGTGCCACCTGACGTCTAAGAAACCATTATTATCATGACATTA
ACCTATAAAAATAGGCGTATCACGAGGCCCTTTCGTC
