Features (pLannotate 1.2.2; 16 found; start..end, strand, type, name):
    137..236     +  misc_feature   bom (fragment): basis of mobility region from pBR322
    242..396     -  CDS            lacZα (fragment): LacZα fragment of β-galactosidase; lacZ fragment
    543..565     -  RBS            RBS: efficient ribosome binding site from bacteriophage T7 gene 10 (Olins and Rangwala, 1989)
    630..1781    -  CDS            CHS1: CHS1_SOYBN - Experimental evidence at protein level: Swiss-Prot protein existence level 1. The primary product of this enzyme is 4,2',4',6'- tetrahydroxychalcone (also termed naringenin-chalcone or chalcone) which can under specific conditions spontaneously isomerize into naringenin. From Glycine max (Soybean) (Glycine hispida).
   1799..1821    -  RBS            RBS: efficient ribosome binding site from bacteriophage T7 gene 10 (Olins and Rangwala, 1989)
   1853..3478    -  CDS            4CL2: 4CL2_TOBAC - Experimental evidence at protein level: Swiss-Prot protein existence level 1. From Nicotiana tabacum (Common tobacco).
   3499..3521    -  RBS            RBS: efficient ribosome binding site from bacteriophage T7 gene 10 (Olins and Rangwala, 1989)
   3821..3840    -  CDS            lacZα (fragment): LacZα fragment of β-galactosidase; lacZ fragment
   3860..3876    -  protein_bind   lac operator: The lac repressor binds to the lac operator to inhibit transcription in E. coli. This inhibition can be relieved by adding lactose or isopropyl-β-D-thiogalactopyranoside (IPTG). lac repressor encoded by lacI
   3884..3914    -  promoter       lac promoter: promoter for the E. coli lac operon
   3929..3950    -  protein_bind   CAP binding site: CAP binding activates transcription in the presence of cAMP. E. coli catabolite activator protein
   3963..4055    -  CDS            lacI (fragment): lac repressor; lacI; The lac repressor binds to the lac operator to inhibit transcription in E. coli. This inhibition can be relieved by adding lactose or isopropyl-β-D-thiogalactopyranoside (IPTG).
   4238..4826    -  rep_origin     ori: high-copy-number ColE1/pMB1/pBR322/pUC origin of replication
   4997..5857    -  CDS            AmpR: β-lactamase; bla; confers resistance to ampicillin, carbenicillin, and related antibiotics
   5858..5962    -  promoter       AmpR promoter: bla
   6057..35      +  CDS            rop (fragment) (across the origin): Rop protein, which maintains plasmids at low copy number; rop
>Addgene plasmid #119178 | pJKW1574 | addgene full sequence | sequence record 230380 | Addgene NGS Result
TCGCGCGTTTCGGTGATGACGGTGAAAACCTCTGACACATGCAGCTCCCGGAGACGGTCACAGCTTGTCT
GTAAGCGGATGCCGGGAGCAGACAAGCCCGTCAGGGCGCGTCAGCGGGTGTTGGCGGGTGTCGGGGCTGG
CTTAACTATGCGGCATCAGAGCAGATTGTACTGAGAGTGCACCATATGCGGTGTGAAATACCGCACAGAT
GCGTAAGGAGAAAATACCGCATCAGGCGCCATTCGCCATTCAGGCTGCGCAACTGTTGGGAAGGGCGATC
GGTGCGGGCCTCTTCGCTATTACGCCAGCTGGCGAAAGGGGGATGTGCTGCAAGGCGATTAAGTTGGGTA
ACGCCAGGGTTTTCCCAGTCACGACGTTGTAAAACGACGGCCAGTGCCAAGCTATGAGAAGAGAAAAGAA
AACCGCCGATCCTGTCCACCGCATTACTGCAAGGTAGTGGACAAGACCGGCGGTCTTAAGTTTTTTGGCT
GAATGATTCGAGTGGATCCAAGCTTGCGGCCGCGTCGACACCGGTATGTAGGTCTCCTTCTTAAAGTTAA
ACAAATCAGGCGATCAAGCTTTTAATTAAGAGCTCATTATCTGCCTTCATCGGCTTTGGGGATGGGCATG
CTGTGCAAGACGACGGTCTCCACTGTGAAGCCAGGCCCAAAGCCGAATAGAACTCCCCAATCGAACCCCT
CACCGGTTGTCGTCTTCCCCTCCTCCATGCTCCTCTTCCTTACCTCGTCCAGTATGAACAAGACACAGGC
GCTAGACATGTTGCCATACTCCCTCAGAACAGCCCTCGTCGACTTGAGCTTCTCCTCCTTTAGACCCAGC
TTGGCCTCCACTTGGTCTAGTATGGTGGGCCCCCCGGGATGGGCTATCCAAAAGATGGAGTTCCAGTCGT
GGATGCCCATCGGTGCAAACGCCTCCATGAGGCACTTCTCAATGTTCATCGACACAAGCCCAGGTACGTC
CTTGAGTAGGCGGATGGTTAGCCCCACCTCCCGGAGATGGCCGTTGATGGCCCCCTCCGAGTCCGGTAGA
ATCGTCTGTGCTCCAGATACGATTTGAAAGAGCGGCCGCTCGAGGGTAGGATCTGGATCCGCACCGACTA
TGACCGCGGCCGCACCGTCGCCGAACAGGGCTAAGCCGACCAATAAGTCGAGGTGGGTGTCGGAAGGCCC
TCGGAAGTTGACGGCAGTGGTGATCTCGGAGCAGACGACGAGGACGCGGGCACCAGCGTTGTTCTCGGCG
AGGTCCTTGGCGAGGCGGAGAACGGTGCCTCCGCCAAAGCATCCCTGCTGATAGAGCATGGTGCGACGGA
CGGAGGAGCGGAGACCGAGGAGCTTGGTGAGCTGGTAGTCGGCGCCGGGCATGTCGACGCCGCAGGTAGT
GCAAAAGATGAGGTGGGTGATTTCCGACTTGGGGCGTCCCCATTCGGCGATGGCCTCGTCGGCGGCCTCC
TTGCCGAGCTTGGGGACCTCCGGCACGAGAATGTCTTGGCGGGCGTCGAGGGAGGGTTCCATGTAGGTGC
ACAAACTCAGATTCTTCTCTAGCAGCTCCTCTGTCAAAACCATGTACCTCTTCTTTATCGTCGACCTGTC
GCACATGCGTTGAAACTTGTTCTTGAGTTTGGTCATATGCTCGCTCTTGGTGACCCTGAAGTAGTAGTCC
GGATAATCGGTCTGGTACACCACATTGGCCGGCGTAGCCGTGCCGATGGCCAGCACTGTTGCCGGCCCCT
TTGCCCGCTGCGCTGCCCGATCCTCCACCGTCTTCGACATTATGGCAGTCTCCTTCTTAAAGTTAAACAA
ACAACCGTACCGGATCCCCTGCAGGGCTACTTGGGTATACCAGCTGCCAATCTTCCCCTCAAATCCTTCC
TCAAAATCTTCCCAGAGGGTGCTTTAGGAATTGAATCAACGAAAAAGACTCGATTGATTCGCTTGTAGAA
CACCACCTGCTTGCTAATGAACTGCTTGATCTCATCCTCACTGATGACTGATCCATTGGAGGTCACCACA
AATGCCACTGGCACTTCCCCTGCTGCCTCATCTTTCATCGGGACAACAGCGGCATCAGCAATGTTAGGGT
GAGTAATGAGAATGGCTTCGAGCTCGGCAGGGGCGACTTGGAAGCCCTTGTACTTAATGATCTCCTTCAA
CCTATCGACAATGAAGAGCTCCTCGTCGTCGTCGACATAGCCAATGTCGCCGGTGTGCAGCCACCCTTCC
TTGTCGATCGTCCTCTGCGTAGCCGCCGCGTCATTAAGATACCCTTTCATGATTTGGGAGCCTCGGATGC
AAATTTCGCCGGGTTGGTTTCTGGGCAGGTAGGCACCGGTTTCTGGGTCGACGATCTTGAGCTGGGCGTT
CCTGACCACGGTGCCGCAAGAACCAGACTTGATCTCGAAGGGCTCCTTGGCGAAGGCCAAACACATGGAC
AGCACTGGCCCTGCCTCCGTCATCCCATAGCCCTGGCCGAGCTTGGCGTTGGGAAGCTTGGCCCGGACGG
CGTCTTCGAGCTCCTTCCCCATCGGGGCGGCGCCGGACATCACCGTCCGAATGGACGACAAGTCGTACTT
GTCGACGAGCGGGCTCTTGGCGATGGCAAGAACGATGGGCGGAACGATGGGCGCAATGGTCACCTTGTAC
TTCTGCACCAGCTCCATCAGCGCCGTGATCTCGAACTTCTGCATGATGAGGATCGCCGCCCCGACGCGCA
GGCCGCAGAAGAGCACCGAGTTGAGGGAGTAGATGTGGAAGAGGGGAAGAACGCAGAGCAGGACGTCGTC
TGGCCGGAAGTATAGATTCGGGTTCTCGCCGTCGACTTGCTGGGCAACGCTCGTCACCTGGCTGCGGTGT
GTGAGCATCACTCCTTTAGGGAGGCCGGTGGTGCCGGAGGAGTATGGCAGCGCCACCACGTCGTCGGGGT
CAATATCCACCTCGGGCAGCTCCGACTCGTCGGCGCCGGACAGCTCGGAGAAGTGGGAGCACCCCGGGGG
CGGCGCGTCGACGCACACCACTTTGACGCCGCGCTCCTCGGCCAGGTCCCTGACCTTGTCGACGTAGGCG
GACATGGTGACGATGAGCTTCGCGCCGGAGGCCTTGACCTGCTTGGCGATCTCCTGCGGCGTGTAGAAGG
GGTTGGCGGTGGTGGACATGGCCCCGCGGAAGGAGGCGCCGAGGAAGGCGAAGACGAACTCCGGCGAGTT
GGGGAGGAGGATCATGATCACCTCCCGCTGCTGCACCCCCATCCGGTGCAGCCCGGCGGCCACCCTCCTC
GCCGTCGTCTCCACCTCGCCGTACGTGTACACCTCGCCGGTGCTGCCATTGATGAGACAAGGATTGTCCC
GGTAAGCACCAATGTTCTGGAAACAATAATTGTGCAACGACATGTCGTTCTTGATCTCAATGTCCGGCAG
CTTAGACCGGTATACACATCGATCAGTAGCAATAGTGTCTACTACCATCTTCATCCTCGAGATGCAGTTC
TCCTTCTTAAAGTTAAACAAACGGCATATTCCACCAGCTATTTGTTAGTGAATAAAAGGTTGCCTGTAAA
ATTACAAAAACCTTACGCAGCGTCAAGCGGAATCGTGTCAATCATTGCGACAAATCAATCCTGTGCCTAA
GCATTACGCGACTGACTCGCCTCACTCTTCCTTTGGGCTTGAGACCACATGGGGTCGGCGCCCCGAATTT
TAAAGGGCAATTACGATAAAAATGTGATTTTCATCACGATTTAGGTGCAGCCATTTCGTCGAGATCAAGT
TTAGGACAAAATTTTGCCAGTTGGTGTTAATGTTTTGTTAGAATCCGTAATCATGGTCATAGCTGTTTCC
TGTGTGAAATTGTTATCCGCTCACAATTCCACACAACATACGAGCCGGAAGCATAAAGTGTAAAGCCTGG
GGTGCCTAATGAGTGAGCTAACTCACATTAATTGCGTTGCGCTCACTGCCCGCTTTCCAGTCGGGAAACC
TGTCGTGCCAGCTGCATTAATGAATCGGCCAACGCGCGGGGAGAGGCGGTTTGCGTATTGGGCGCTCTTC
CGCTTCCTCGCTCACTGACTCGCTGCGCTCGGTCGTTCGGCTGCGGCGAGCGGTATCAGCTCACTCAAAG
GCGGTAATACGGTTATCCACAGAATCAGGGGATAACGCAGGAAAGAACATGTGAGCAAAAGGCCAGCAAA
AGGCCAGGAACCGTAAAAAGGCCGCGTTGCTGGCGTTTTTCCATAGGCTCCGCCCCCCTGACGAGCATCA
CAAAAATCGACGCTCAAGTCAGAGGTGGCGAAACCCGACAGGACTATAAAGATACCAGGCGTTTCCCCCT
GGAAGCTCCCTCGTGCGCTCTCCTGTTCCGACCCTGCCGCTTACCGGATACCTGTCCGCCTTTCTCCCTT
CGGGAAGCGTGGCGCTTTCTCATAGCTCACGCTGTAGGTATCTCAGTTCGGTGTAGGTCGTTCGCTCCAA
GCTGGGCTGTGTGCACGAACCCCCCGTTCAGCCCGACCGCTGCGCCTTATCCGGTAACTATCGTCTTGAG
TCCAACCCGGTAAGACACGACTTATCGCCACTGGCAGCAGCCACTGGTAACAGGATTAGCAGAGCGAGGT
ATGTAGGCGGTGCTACAGAGTTCTTGAAGTGGTGGCCTAACTACGGCTACACTAGAAGAACAGTATTTGG
TATCTGCGCTCTGCTGAAGCCAGTTACCTTCGGAAAAAGAGTTGGTAGCTCTTGATCCGGCAAACAAACC
ACCGCTGGTAGCGGTGGTTTTTTTGTTTGCAAGCAGCAGATTACGCGCAGAAAAAAAGGATCTCAAGAAG
ATCCTTTGATCTTTTCTACGGGGTCTGACGCTCAGTGGAACGAAAACTCACGTTAAGGGATTTTGGTCAT
GAGATTATCAAAAAGGATCTTCACCTAGATCCTTTTAAATTAAAAATGAAGTTTTAAATCAATCTAAAGT
ATATATGAGTAAACTTGGTCTGACAGTTACCAATGCTTAATCAGTGAGGCACCTATCTCAGCGATCTGTC
TATTTCGTTCATCCATAGTTGCCTGACTCCCCGTCGTGTAGATAACTACGATACGGGAGGGCTTACCATC
TGGCCCCAGTGCTGCAATGATACCGCGAGACCCACGCTCACCGGCTCCAGATTTATCAGCAATAAACCAG
CCAGCCGGAAGGGCCGAGCGCAGAAGTGGTCCTGCAACTTTATCCGCCTCCATCCAGTCTATTAATTGTT
GCCGGGAAGCTAGAGTAAGTAGTTCGCCAGTTAATAGTTTGCGCAACGTTGTTGCCATTGCTACAGGCAT
CGTGGTGTCACGCTCGTCGTTTGGTATGGCTTCATTCAGCTCCGGTTCCCAACGATCAAGGCGAGTTACA
TGATCCCCCATGTTGTGCAAAAAAGCGGTTAGCTCCTTCGGTCCTCCGATCGTTGTCAGAAGTAAGTTGG
CCGCAGTGTTATCACTCATGGTTATGGCAGCACTGCATAATTCTCTTACTGTCATGCCATCCGTAAGATG
CTTTTCTGTGACTGGTGAGTACTCAACCAAGTCATTCTGAGAATAGTGTATGCGGCGACCGAGTTGCTCT
TGCCCGGCGTCAATACGGGATAATACCGCGCCACATAGCAGAACTTTAAAAGTGCTCATCATTGGAAAAC
GTTCTTCGGGGCGAAAACTCTCAAGGATCTTACCGCTGTTGAGATCCAGTTCGATGTAACCCACTCGTGC
ACCCAACTGATCTTCAGCATCTTTTACTTTCACCAGCGTTTCTGGGTGAGCAAAAACAGGAAGGCAAAAT
GCCGCAAAAAAGGGAATAAGGGCGACACGGAAATGTTGAATACTCATACTCTTCCTTTTTCAATATTATT
GAAGCATTTATCAGGGTTATTGTCTCATGAGCGGATACATATTTGAATGTATTTAGAAAAATAAACAAAT
AGGGGTTCCGCGCACATTTCCCCGAAAAGTGCCACCTGACGTCTAAGAAACCATTATTATCATGACATTA
ACCTATAAAAATAGGCGTATCACGAGGCCCTTTCGTC
